Addgene plasmid #163759: pYX233-b2-DHFR
Purpose: Gal-inducible yeast expression of the mitochondrial "clogger" protein b2(167)-DHFR
Depositing lab: Johannes Herrmann. Depositing organization: Rheinland-Pfälzische Technische Universität Kaiserslautern. Publication: Mitochondrial protein-induced stress triggers a global adaptive transcriptional programme. Boos F, Kramer L, Groh C, Jung F, Haberkant P, Stein F, Wollweber F, Gackstatter A, Zoller E, van der Laan M, Savitski MM, Benes V, Herrmann JM. Nat Cell Biol. 2019 Apr;21(4):442-451. doi: 10.1038/s41556-019-0294-5. Epub 2019 Mar 18. PubMed 30886345.
Backbone
  Vector backbone: pYX233
  Backbone size w/o insert (bp): 7400
  Total vector size (bp): 8500
  Vector type: Yeast Expression
  Selectable markers: TRP1
Growth in bacteria
  Bacterial resistance: Ampicillin, 100 μg/mL
  Growth temperature: 37°C
  Growth strain: DH5alpha
  Growth instructions: Yeast strains should be grown without galactose for the transformation as well as in precultures for experiments. Expression of b2-DHFR after induction with galactose is proteotoxic and will result in growth arrest.
  Copy number: High Copy
Gene/Insert
  Gene/Insert name: b2-DHFR (alt name: b2(167)-DHFR)
  Species: M. musculus (mouse), S. cerevisiae (budding yeast)
  Insert size (bp): 1071
  Mutation: Amino acids 1-167 of S.c. Cytochrome b2 (Cyb2) fused to mouse DHFR
  Entrez Gene: Dhfr (a.k.a. 8430436I03Rik)
  Promoter: GAL1
  Cloning method: Restriction Enzyme; 5′ cloning site EcoRI (not destroyed); 3′ cloning site HindIII (not destroyed)
  Sequencing primers: 5′ ATATACCTCTATACTTTAAC
Terms and licenses: Academic/Nonprofit Terms; Industry Terms: Not Available to Industry
How to cite: pYX233-b2-DHFR was a gift from Johannes Herrmann (Addgene plasmid # 163759 ; http://n2t.net/addgene:163759 ; RRID:Addgene_163759)
