[The description below was written by a language model from this plasmid's Addgene catalogue record and pLannotate feature annotations shown in this document.]
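Description:
pYX233-b2-DHFR is an episomal yeast expression plasmid of about 8.5 kb, built on the pYX233 backbone, for galactose-inducible production of a mitochondrial "clogger" protein in Saccharomyces cerevisiae. It is a shuttle vector. In E. coli it replicates from a high-copy ColE1/pUC-type origin and is selected through the β-lactamase (AmpR) gene. In yeast it is maintained by the 2μ origin, with an adjacent fragment of 2μ plasmid sequence, and selected by complementation of tryptophan auxotrophy through TRP1 under its own promoter. The annotation also shows cloning-vector remnants that play no role in yeast expression: an f1 origin, lacZα and lacI fragments, the lac promoter and operator, T3 and T7 promoters, and short bom and rop fragments.

The payload lies downstream of the divergent GAL1,10 promoter, which is regulated by Gal4; a short piece of GAL10 coding sequence remains on its far side. The GAL1 side drives a fusion of roughly 1.1 kb, inserted between EcoRI and HindIII sites, that joins amino acids 1–167 of yeast cytochrome b2 (Cyb2) to full-length mouse dihydrofolate reductase. The Cyb2 portion provides the N-terminal mitochondrial targeting information, while DHFR is a passenger domain commonly used in import studies because it folds tightly. No terminator is annotated after the fusion.

According to the record, inducing b2-DHFR with galactose is proteotoxic and arrests growth, so the tightly regulated promoter lets cells be kept uninduced until the experiment. The construct is used to impose acute stress on mitochondrial protein import and to study the resulting cellular responses, including adaptive transcriptional programmes.
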