Features (pLannotate 1.2.2; 23 found; start..end, strand, type, name):
      1..665     +  promoter       GAL1,10 promoter: GAL1 and GAL10 genes of S. cerevisiae; divergent inducible promoter, regulated by Gal4
    697..1197    +  CDS            CYB2 (fragment): CYB2_YEAST - Experimental evidence at protein level: Swiss-Prot protein existence level 1. From Saccharomyces cerevisiae (strain ATCC 204508 / S288c) (Baker's yeast).
   1204..1767    +  CDS            DHFR: mouse dihydrofolate reductase; Mus musculus Dhfr
   2033..2051    -  promoter       T7 promoter: promoter for bacteriophage T7 RNA polymerase
   2054..2211    +  CDS            lacZα (fragment): LacZα fragment of β-galactosidase; lacZ fragment
   2215..2643    +  rep_origin     f1 ori (sequence partly withheld): f1 bacteriophage origin of replication; arrow indicates direction of (+) strand synthesis
   2671..2722    -  misc_feature   bom (fragment): basis of mobility region from pBR322
   2776..3447    -  CDS            TRP1: TRPF_YEAST - Experimental evidence at protein level: Swiss-Prot protein existence level 1. From Saccharomyces cerevisiae (strain ATCC 204508 / S288c) (Baker's yeast).
   3448..3595    -  promoter       TRP1 promoter: S. cerevisiae TRP1
   3734..3783    -  misc_feature   bom (fragment): basis of mobility region from pBR322
   3885..3920    -  CDS            rop (fragment): Rop protein, which maintains plasmids at low copy number; rop
   4001..4025    +  misc_feature   MCS (fragment): pBluescript multiple cloning site
   4027..4431    +  CDS            RAF1 (fragment): RAF_YEAST - Experimental evidence at transcript level: Swiss-Prot protein existence level 2. Antagonizes transcriptional repression of recombinase FLP by REP1-REP2. May play a role in plasmid partitioning. From Saccharomyces cerevisiae (strain ATCC 204508 / S288c) (Baker's yeast).
   4585..5927    -  rep_origin     2μ ori: yeast 2μ plasmid origin of replication
   6204..6308    +  promoter       AmpR promoter: bla
   6309..7169    +  CDS            AmpR: β-lactamase; bla; confers resistance to ampicillin, carbenicillin, and related antibiotics
   7340..7928    +  rep_origin     ori: high-copy-number ColE1/pMB1/pBR322/pUC origin of replication
   8111..8203    +  CDS            lacI (fragment): lac repressor; lacI; The lac repressor binds to the lac operator to inhibit transcription in E. coli. This inhibition can be relieved by adding lactose or isopropyl-β-D-thiogalactopyranoside (IPTG).
   8216..8237    +  protein_bind   CAP binding site: CAP binding activates transcription in the presence of cAMP. E. coli catabolite activator protein
   8252..8282    +  promoter       lac promoter: promoter for the E. coli lac operon
   8290..8306    +  protein_bind   lac operator: The lac repressor binds to the lac operator to inhibit transcription in E. coli. This inhibition can be relieved by adding lactose or isopropyl-β-D-thiogalactopyranoside (IPTG). lac repressor encoded by lacI
   8351..8369    +  promoter       T3 promoter: promoter for bacteriophage T3 RNA polymerase
   8405..8542    -  CDS            GAL10 (fragment): GAL10_YEAST - Experimental evidence at protein level: Swiss-Prot protein existence level 1. Mutarotase converts alpha-aldose to the beta-anomer. It is active on D-glucose, L-arabinose, D-xylose, D-galactose, maltose and lactose (By similarity). From Saccharomyces cerevisiae (strain ATCC 204508 / S288c) (Baker's yeast).
>Addgene plasmid #163759 | pYX233-b2-DHFR | addgene full sequence | sequence record 327731 | Addgene NGS Result
TTTCAAAAATTCTTACTTTTTTTTTGGATGGACGCAAAGAAGTTTAATAATCATATTACATGGCATTACC
ACCATATACATATCCATATACATATCCATATCTAATCTTACTTATATGTTGTGGAAATGTAAAGAGCCCC
ATTATCTTAGCCTAAAAAAACCTTCTCTTTGGAACTTTCAGTAATACGCTTAACTGCTCATTGCTATATT
GAAGTACGGATTAGAAGCCGCCGAGCGGGTGACAGCCCTCCGAAGGAAGACTCTCCTCCGTGCGTCCTCG
TCTTCACCGGTCGCGTTCCTGAAACGCAGATGTGCCTCGCGCCGCACTGCTCCGAACAATAAAGATTCTA
CAATACTAGCTTTTATGGTTATGAAGAGGAAAAATTGGCAGTAACCTGGCCCCACAAACCTTCAAATGAA
CGAATCAAATTAACAACCATAGGATGATAATGCGATTAGTTTTTTAGCCTTATTTCTGGGGTAATTAATC
AGCGAAGCGATGATTTTTGATCTATTAACAGATATATAAATGCAAAAACTGCATAACCACTTTAACTAAT
ACTTTCAACATTTTCGGTTTGTATTACTTCTTATTCAAATGTAATAAAAGTATCAACAAAAAATTGTTAA
TATACCTCTATACTTTAACGTCAAGGAGAAAAAACCCCGGATCGAATTCCCAAACAAAAGTAGTCAATGC
TAAAATACAAACCTTTACTAAAAATCTCGAAGAACTGTGAGGCTGCTATCCTCAGAGCGTCTAAGACTAG
ATTGAACACAATCCGCGCGTACGGTTCTACCGTTCCAAAATCCAAGTCGTTCGAACAAGACTCAAGAAAA
CGCACACAGTCATGGACTGCCTTGAGAGTCGGTGCAATTCTAGCCGCTACTAGTTCCGTGGCGTATCTAA
ACTGGCATAATGGCCAAATAGACAACGAGCCGAAACTGGATATGAATAAACAAAAGATTTCGCCCGCTGA
AGTTGCCAAGCATAACAAGCCCGATGATTGTTGGGTTGTGATCAATGGTTACGTATACGACTTAACGCGA
TTCCTACCAAATCATCCAGGTGGGCAGGATGTTATCAAGTTTAATGCCGGGAAAGATGTCACTGCTATTT
TTGAACCATTACATGCTCCTAATGTCATCGATAAGTATATAGCTCCCGAGAAAAAATTGGGTCCCCTTCA
AGGATCCGGCATCATGGTTCGACCATTGAACTGCATCGTCGCCGTGTCCCAAAATATGGGGATTGGCAAG
AACGGAGACCTACCCTGGCCTCCGCTCAGGAACGAGTTCAAGTACTTCCAAAGAATGACCACAACCTCTT
CAGTGGAAGGTAAACAGAATCTGGTGATTATGGGTAGGAAAACCTGGTTCTCCATTCCTGAGAAGAATCG
ACCTTTAAAGGACAGAATTAATATAGTTCTCAGTAGAGAACTCAAAGAACCACCACGAGGAGCTCATTTT
CTTGCCAAAAGTTTGGATGATGCCTTAAGACTTATTGAACAACCGGAATTGGCAAGTAAAGTAGACATGG
TTTGGATAGTCGGAGGCAGTTCTGTTTACCAGGAAGCCATGAATCAACCAGGCCACCTCAGACTCTTTGT
GACAAGGATCATGCAGGAATTTGAAAGTGACACGTTTTTCCCAGAAATTGATTTGGGGAAATATAAACTT
CTCCCAGAATACCCAGGCGTCCTCTCTGAGGTCCAGGAGGAAAAAGGCATCAAGTATAAGTTTGAAGTCT
ACGAGAAGAAAGACTAACAGGAAGATGCTTTCAAGTTCTCTGCTCCCCTCCTAAAGCTATGCATTTTTAT
AAGACCATGGGACTTTTGCTGGCTTTAGATCCGGCCAAGCTTACGCGTCGACCCGGGTATCCGTATGATG
TGCCTGACTACGCATGATATCTCGAGCTCAGCTAGCTAACTGAATAAGGAACAATGAACGTTTTTCCTTT
CTCTTGTTCCTAGTATTAATGACTGACCGATACATCCCTTTTTTTTTTTGTCTTTGTCTAGCTCCAATTC
GCCCTATAGTGAGTCGTATTACAATTCACTGGCCGTCGTTTTACAACGTCGTGACTGGGAAAACCCTGGC
GTTACCCAACTTAATCGCCTTGCAGCACATCCCCCTTTCGCCAGCTGGCGTAATAGCGAAGAGGCCCGCA
CCGATCGCCCTTCCCAACAGTTGCGCAGCCTGAATGGCGAATGG
[124 nt withheld, positions 2215-2338]
C
[91 nt withheld, positions 2340-2430]
A
[49 nt withheld, positions 2432-2480]
CCTTTGACGTTGGAGTCCACGTTCTTT
[37 nt withheld, positions 2508-2544]
ACCCTATCTCGGTCTATTCTTTTGATTTATAAGGGATTTTGCCGATTTCGGCCTATTGGTTAAAAAATGA
GCTGATTTAACAAAAATTTAACGCGAATTTTAACAAAATATTAACGCTTACAATTTCCTGATGCGGTATT
TTCTCCTTACGCATCTGTGCGGTATTTCACACCGCATAGATCGGCAAGTGCACAAACAATACTTAAATAA
ATACTACTCAGTAATAACCTATTTCTTAGCATTTTTGACGAAATTTGCTATTTTGTTAGAGTCTTTTACA
CCATTTGTCTCCACACCTCCGCTTACATCAACACCAATAACGCCATTTAATCTAAGCGCATCACCAACAT
TTTCTGGCGTCAGTCCACCAGCTAACATAAAATGTAAACTTTCGGGGCTCTCTTGCCTTCCAACCCAGTC
AGAAATCGAGTTCCAATCCAAAAGTTCACCTGTCCCACCTGCTTCTGAATCAAACAAGGGAATAAACGAA
TGAGGTTTCTGTGAAGCTGCACTGAGTAGTATGTTGCAGTCTTTTGGAAATACGAGTCTTTTAATAACTG
GCAAACCGAGGAACTCTTGGTATTCTTGCCACGACTCATCTCCATGCAGTTGGACTATATCAATGCCGTA
ATCATTGACCAGAGCCAAAACATCCTCCTTAGGTTGATTACGAAACACGCCAACCAAGTATTTCGGAGTG
CCTGAACTATTTTTATATGCTTTTACAAGACTTGAAATTTTCCTTGCAATAACCGGGTCAATTGTTCTCT
TTCTATTGGGCACACATATAATACCCAGCAAGTCAGCATCGGAATCTAGAGCACATTCTGCGGCCTCTGT
GCTCTGCAAGCCGCAAACTTTCACCAATGGACCAGAACTACCTGTGAAATTAATAACAGACATACTCCAA
GCTGCCTTTGTGTGCTTAATCACGTATACTCACGTGCTCAATAGTCACCAATGCCCTCCCTCTTGGCCCT
CTCCTTTTCTTTTTTCGACCGAATTAATTCTTAATCGGCAAAAAAAGAAAAGCTCCGGATCAAGATTGTA
CGTAAGGTGACAAGCTATTTTTCAATAAAGAATATCTTCCACTACTGCCATCTGGCGTCATAACTGCAAA
GTACACATATATTACGATGCTGTTCTATTAAATGCTTCCTATATTATATATATAGTAATGTCGTTGATCT
ATGGTGCACTCTCAGTACAATCTGCTCTGATGCCGCATAGTTAAGCCAGCCCCGACACCCGCCAACACCC
GCTGACGCGCCCTGACGGGCTTGTCTGCTCCCGGCATCCGCTTACAGACAAGCTGTGACCGTCTCCGGGA
GCTGCATGTGTCAGAGGTTTTCACCGTCATCACCGAAACGCGCGAGACGAAAGGGCCTCGTGATACGCCT
ATTTTTATAGGTTAATGTCATGATAATAATGGTTTCTTAGACGTACTAGTGAGAGTGCGGCCGCTCTAGA
ACTAGTGGATCAATTCCACGGACTATAGACTATACTAGTATACTCCGTCTACTGTACGATACACTTCCGC
TCAGGTCCTTGTCCTTTAACGAGGCCTTACCACTCTTTTGTTACTCTATTGATCCAGCTCAGCAAAGGCA
GTGTGATCTAAGATTCTATCTTCGCGATGTAGTAAAACTAGCTAGACCGAGAAAGAGACTAGAAATGCAA
AAGGCACTTCTACAATGGCTGCCATCATTATTATCCGATGTGACGCTGCAGCTTCTCAATGATATTCGAA
TACGCTTTGAGGAGATACAGCCTAATATCCGACAAACTGTTTTACAGATTTACGATCGTACTTGTTACCC
ATCATTGAATTTTGAACATCCGAACCTGGGAGTTTTCCCTGAAACAGATAGTATATTTGAACCTGTATAA
TAATATATAGTCTAGCGCTTTACGGAAGACAATGTATGTATTTCGGTTCCTGGAGAAACTATTGCATCTA
TTGCATAGGTAATCTTGCACGTCGCATCCCCGGTTCATTTTCTGCGTTTCCATCTTGCACTTCAATAGCA
TATCTTTGTTAACGAAGCATCTGTGCTTCATTTTGTAGAACAAAAATGCAACGCGAGAGCGCTAATTTTT
CAAACAAAGAATCTGAGCTGCATTTTTACAGAACAGAAATGCAACGCGAAAGCGCTATTTTACCAACGAA
GAATCTGTGCTTCATTTTTGTAAAACAAAAATGCAACGCGAGAGCGCTAATTTTTCAAACAAAGAATCTG
AGCTGCATTTTTACAGAACAGAAATGCAACGCGAGAGCGCTATTTTACCAACAAAGAATCTATACTTCTT
TTTTGTTCTACAAAAATGCATCCCGAGAGCGCTATTTTTCTAACAAAGCATCTTAGATTACTTTTTTTCT
CCTTTGTGCGCTCTATAATGCAGTCTCTTGATAACTTTTTGCACTGTAGGTCCGTTAAGGTTAGAAGAAG
GCTACTTTGGTGTCTATTTTCTCTTCCATAAAAAAAGCCTGACTCCACTTCCCGCGTTTACTGATTACTA
GCGAAGCTGCGGGTGCATTTTTTCAAGATAAAGGCATCCCCGATTATATTCTATACCGATGTGGATTGCG
CATACTTTGTGAACAGAAAGTGATAGCGTTGATGATTCTTCATTGGTCAGAAAATTATGAACGGTTTCTT
CTATTTTGTCTCTATATACTACGTATAGGAAATGTTTACATTTTCGTATTGTTTTCGATTCACTCTATGA
ATAGTTCTTACTACAATTTTTTTGTCTAAAGAGTAATACTAGAGATAAACATAAAAAATGTAGAGGTCGA
GTTTAGATGCAAGTTCAAGGAGCGAAAGGTGGATGGGTAGGTTATATAGGGATATAGCACAGAGATATAT
AGCAAAGAGATACTTTTGAGCAATGTTTGTGGAAGCGGTATTCGCAATATTTTAGTAGCTCGTTACAGTC
CGGTGCGTTTTTGGTTTTTTGAAAGTGCGTCTTCAGAGCGCTTTTGGTTTTCAAAAGCGCTCTGAAGTTC
CTATACTTTCTAGAGAATAGGAACTTCGGAATAGGAACTTCAAAGCGTTTCCGAAAACGAGCGCTTCCGA
AAATGCAACGCGAGCTGCGCACATACAGCTCACTGTTCACGTCGCACCTATATCTGCGTGTTGCCTGTAT
ATATATATACATGAGAAGAACGGCATAGTGCGTGTTTATGCTTAAATGCGTACTTATATGCGTCTATTTA
TGTAGGATGAAAGGTAGTCTAGTACCTCCTGTGATATTATCCCATTCCATGCGGGGTATCGTATGCTTCC
TTCAGCACTACCCTTTAGCTGTTCTATATGCTGCCACTCCTCAATTGGATTAGTCTCATCCTTCAATGCT
ATCATTTCCTTTGATATTGGATCATATGCATAGTACCGAGAAACTAGTGCGAAGTAGTGATCAGGTATTG
CTGTTATCTGATGAGTATACGTTGTCCTGGCCACGGCAGAAGCACGCTTATCGCTCCAATTTCCCACAAC
ATTAGTCAACTCCGTTAGGCCCTTCATTGAAAGAAATGAGGTCATCAAATGTCTTCCAATGTGAGATTTT
GGGCCATTTTTTATAGCAAAGATTGAATAAGGCGCATTTTTCTTCAAAGCTGCGGCCGCACGTCAGGTGG
CACTTTTCGGGGAAATGTGCGCGGAACCCCTATTTGTTTATTTTTCTAAATACATTCAAATATGTATCCG
CTCATGAGACAATAACCCTGATAAATGCTTCAATAATATTGAAAAAGGAAGAGTATGAGTATTCAACATT
TCCGTGTCGCCCTTATTCCCTTTTTTGTGGCATTTTGCCTTCCTGTTTTTGCTCACCCAGAAACGCTGGT
GAAAGTAAAAGATGCTGAAGATCAGTTGGGTGCACGAGTGGGTTACATCGAACTGGATCTCAACAGCGGT
AAGATCCTTGAGAGTTTTCGCCCCGAAGAACGTTTTCCAATGATGAGCACTTTTAAAGTTCTGCTATGTG
GCGCGGTATTATCCCGTATTGACGCCGGGCAAGAGCAACTCGGTCGCCGCATACACTATTCTCAGAATGA
CTTGGTTGAGTACTCACCAGTCACAGAAAAGCATCTTACGGATGGCATGACAGTAAGAGAATTATGCAGT
GCTGCCATAACCATGAGTGATAACACTGCGGCCAACTTACTTCTGACAACGATCGGAGGACCGAAGGAGC
TAACCGCTTTTTTGCACAACATGGGGGATCATGTAACTCGCCTTGATCGTTGGGAACCGGAGCTGAATGA
AGCCATACCAAACGACGAGCGTGACACCACGATGCCTGTAGCAATGGCAACAACGTTGCGCAAACTATTA
ACTGGCGAACTACTTACTCTAGCTTCCCGGCAACAATTAATAGACTGGATGGAGGCGGATAAAGTTGCAG
GACCACTTCTGCGCTCGGCCCTTCCGGCTGGCTGGTTTATTGCTGATAAATCTGGAGCCGGTGAGCGTGG
GTCTCGCGGTATCATTGCAGCACTGGGGCCAGATGGTAAGCCCTCCCGTATCGTAGTTATCTACACGACG
GGGAGTCAGGCAACTATGGATGAACGAAATAGACAGATCGCTGAGATAGGTGCCTCACTGATTAAGCATT
GGTAACTGTCAGACCAAGTTTACTCATATATACTTTAGATTGATTTAAAACTTCATTTTTAATTTAAAAG
GATCTAGGTGAAGATCCTTTTTGATAATCTCATGACCAAAATCCCTTAACGTGAGTTTTCGTTCCACTGA
GCGTCAGACCCCGTAGAAAAGATCAAAGGATCTTCTTGAGATCCTTTTTTTCTGCGCGTAATCTGCTGCT
TGCAAACAAAAAAACCACCGCTACCAGCGGTGGTTTGTTTGCCGGATCAAGAGCTACCAACTCTTTTTCC
GAAGGTAACTGGCTTCAGCAGAGCGCAGATACCAAATACTGTTCTTCTAGTGTAGCCGTAGTTAGGCCAC
CACTTCAAGAACTCTGTAGCACCGCCTACATACCTCGCTCTGCTAATCCTGTTACCAGTGGCTGCTGCCA
GTGGCGATAAGTCGTGTCTTACCGGGTTGGACTCAAGACGATAGTTACCGGATAAGGCGCAGCGGTCGGG
CTGAACGGGGGGTTCGTGCACACAGCCCAGCTTGGAGCGAACGACCTACACCGAACTGAGATACCTACAG
CGTGAGCTATGAGAAAGCGCCACGCTTCCCGAAGGGAGAAAGGCGGACAGGTATCCGGTAAGCGGCAGGG
TCGGAACAGGAGAGCGCACGAGGGAGCTTCCAGGGGGAAACGCCTGGTATCTTTATAGTCCTGTCGGGTT
TCGCCACCTCTGACTTGAGCGTCGATTTTTGTGATGCTCGTCAGGGGGGCGGAGCCTATGGAAAAACGCC
AGCAACGCGGCCTTTTTACGGTTCCTGGCCTTTTGCTGGCCTTTTGCTCACATGTTCTTTCCTGCGTTAT
CCCCTGATTCTGTGGATAACCGTATTACCGCCTTTGAGTGAGCTGATACCGCTCGCCGCAGCCGAACGAC
CGAGCGCAGCGAGTCAGTGAGCGAGGAAGCGGAAGAGCGCCCAATACGCAAACCGCCTCTCCCCGCGCGT
TGGCCGATTCATTAATGCAGCTGGCACGACAGGTTTCCCGACTGGAAAGCGGGCAGTGAGCGCAACGCAA
TTAATGTGAGTTAGCTCACTCATTAGGCACCCCAGGCTTTACACTTTATGCTTCCGGCTCGTATGTTGTG
TGGAATTGTGAGCGGATAACAATTTCACACAGGAAACAGCTATGACCATGATTACGCCAAGCTCGAAATT
AACCCTCACTAAAGGGAACAAAAGCTGGTACCGGGCCGGCCGTCGGACCAATTCGACAGGTTATCAGCAA
CAACACAGTCATATCCATTCTCAATTAGCTCTACCACAGTGTGTGAACCAATGTATCCAGCACCACCTGT
AACCAAAACAATTTTAGAAGTACTTTCACTTTGTAACTGAGCTGTCATTTATATTGAAT
