>Addgene plasmid #163759 | pYX233-b2-DHFR | depositor partial sequence | sequence record 317601 | b2-DHFR
ATGCTAAAATACAAACCTTTACTAAAAATCTCGAAGAACTGTGAGGCTGCTATCCTCAGAGCGTCTAAGA
CTAGATTGAACACAATCCGCGCGTACGGTTCTACCGTTCCAAAATCCAAGTCGTTCGAACAAGACTCAAG
AAAACGCACACAGTCATGGACTGCCTTGAGAGTCGGTGCAATTCTAGCCGCTACTAGTTCCGTGGCGTAT
CTAAACTGGCATAATGGCCAAATAGACAACGAGCCGAAACTGGATATGAATAAACAAAAGATTTCGCCCG
CTGAAGTTGCCAAGCATAACAAGCCCGATGATTGTTGGGTTGTGATCAATGGTTACGTATACGACTTAAC
GCGATTCCTACCAAATCATCCAGGTGGGCAGGATGTTATCAAGTTTAATGCCGGGAAAGATGTCACTGCT
ATTTTTGAACCATTACATGCTCCTAATGTCATCGATAAGTATATAGCTCCCGAGAAAAAATTGGGTCCCC
TTCAAGGATCCGGCATCATGGTTCGACCATTGAACTGCATCGTCGCCGTGTCCCAAAATATGGGGATTGG
CAAGAACGGAGACCTACCCTGGCCTCCGCTCAGGAACGAGTTCAAGTACTTCCAAAGAATGACCACAACC
TCTTCAGTGGAAGGTAAACAGAATCTGGTGATTATGGGTAGGAAAACCTGGTTCTCCATTCCTGAGAAGA
ATCGACCTTTAAAGGACAGAATTAATATAGTTCTCAGTAGAGAACTCAAAGAACCACCACGAGGAGCTCA
TTTTCTTGCCAAAAGTTTGGATGATGCCTTAAGACTTATTGAACAACCGGAATTGGCAAGTAAAGTAGAC
ATGGTTTGGATAGTCGGAGGCAGTTCTGTTTACCAGGAAGCCATGAATCAACCAGGCCACCTCAGACTCT
TTGTGACAAGGATCATGCAGGAATTTGAAAGTGACACGTTTTTCCCAGAAATTGATTTGGGGAAATATAA
ACTTCTCCCAGAATACCCAGGCGTCCTCTCTGAGGTCCAGGAGGAAAAAGGCATCAAGTATAAGTTTGAA
GTCTACGAGAAGAAAGACTAA
